Addgene plasmid #198048: pL1P4 ZmUbiP:GRF-GIF:NosT
Purpose: MoClo Golden Gate Level 1 Position 4. Overexpression cassette of Growth-Regulating Factor 4 (GRF4) plus GRF-Interacting Factor 1 (GRF4-GIF1). Improves in vitro wheat regeneration and transformation.
Depositing lab: Cristobal Uauy & John Innes Centre - Wheat Transformation and Genome Editing. Depositing organization: John Innes Centre.
Backbone
  Vector backbone: pICH47761 AddGene #48003
  Backbone manufacturer: Sylvestre Marillonnet
  Backbone size w/o insert (bp): 4348
  Total vector size (bp): 8543
  Vector type: Synthetic Biology
Growth in bacteria
  Bacterial resistance: Ampicillin, 100 μg/mL
  Growth temperature: 37°C
  Growth strain: DH5alpha
  Copy number: High Copy
Gene/Insert
  Gene/Insert name: ZmUbiP::TaGRF4-GIF1::NosT (alt name: Overexpression Growth-Regulating Factor 4 and cofactor GRF-Interacting Factor 1)
  Species: Synthetic
  Insert size (bp): 4195
  Promoter: Zea mays (maize) ubiquitin promoter
  Cloning method: Restriction Enzyme; 5′ cloning site Eco31I (BsaI) (destroyed during cloning); 3′ cloning site Eco31I (BsaI) (destroyed during cloning)
  Sequencing primers: 5′ GAACCCTGTGGTTGGCATGCACATAC; 3′ CTGGTGGCAGGATATATTGTGGTG
Resource information
  A portion of this plasmid was derived from a plasmid made by: Debernardi JM, Tricoli DM, Ercoli MF, Hayta S, Ronald P, Palatnik JF, Dubcovsky J. Nat Biotechnol 38, 1274–1279 (2020). We acknowledge the researchers at UC Davis and HHMI for the development of GRF4-GIF1 fusion reported in PMID: 33046875.
Terms and licenses: Academic/Nonprofit Terms; Industry Terms: Not Available to Industry
How to cite: pL1P4 ZmUbiP:GRF-GIF:NosT was a gift from Cristobal Uauy & John Innes Centre - Wheat Transformation and Genome Editing (Addgene plasmid # 198048 ; http://n2t.net/addgene:198048 ; RRID:Addgene_198048)
