[The description below was written by a language model from this plasmid's Addgene catalogue record and pLannotate feature annotations shown in this document.]
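Description:
pL1P4 ZmUbiP:GRF-GIF:NosT is a MoClo Golden Gate Level 1, Position 4 module built in the pICH47761 acceptor backbone, giving a total size of 8,543 bp with a 4,195 bp insert. It is a synthetic-biology assembly part rather than a finished transformation vector: the transcription unit was put together through BsaI (Eco31I) sites that were destroyed during cloning, and its fixed position designation allows it to be combined in a defined order with other Level 1 modules into higher-level multigene constructs. The backbone carries a high-copy ColE1/pUC-type origin and an ampicillin resistance gene (bla with its own promoter) for propagation and selection in E. coli. It also contains the broad-host-range IncP oriV with the trfA replication initiator gene, plus nopaline-type left and right T-DNA border repeats flanking the cassette, features typical of binary vectors used with Agrobacterium. A short TetR fragment is annotated as a backbone remnant.

The payload is an overexpression cassette in which the maize polyubiquitin promoter, a strong constitutive promoter widely used in monocots, drives a chimeric coding sequence joining Growth-Regulating Factor 4 (GRF4) to its cofactor GRF-Interacting Factor 1 (GIF1), terminated by the nopaline synthase terminator and polyadenylation signal. The catalogue names the insert as TaGRF4-GIF1, implying wheat sequences. The automated annotation labels the two coding regions by their closest rice homologues, which most likely reflects database matching and not the true source. According to the record, expression of this fusion improves in vitro regeneration and transformation efficiency in wheat, so the module is intended for inclusion in wheat transformation and genome-editing constructs.
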