Features (pLannotate 1.2.2; 12 found; start..end, strand, type, name):
     42..66      +  misc_feature   RB T-DNA repeat: right border repeat from nopaline C58 T-DNA
    178..198     -  CDS            TetR (fragment): tetracycline resistance regulatory protein; tetR
    225..1370    -  CDS            trfA: TRFA_ECOLX - Experimental evidence at protein level: Swiss-Prot protein existence level 1. Also involved in plasmid copy number control, promoting intermolecular coupling of protein bound iterons at oriV, which inhibits replication initiation. From Escherichia coli.
   1706..2294    -  rep_origin     ori: high-copy-number ColE1/pMB1/pBR322/pUC origin of replication
   2465..3325    -  CDS            AmpR: β-lactamase; bla; confers resistance to ampicillin, carbenicillin, and related antibiotics
   3326..3430    -  promoter       AmpR promoter: bla
   3517..4148    -  rep_origin     oriV: incP origin of replication
   4240..4264    +  misc_feature   LB T-DNA repeat: left border repeat from nopaline C58 T-DNA
   4373..6359    +  promoter       Ubi promoter: maize polyubiquitin gene promoter
   6362..7558    +  CDS            GRF4: GRF4_ORYSJ - Also known as GL2 From Oryza sativa subsp. japonica (Rice).
   7625..8269    +  CDS            GIF1 (fragment): GIF1_ORYSJ - Also known as AN3 From Oryza sativa subsp. japonica (Rice).
   8285..8537    +  terminator     NOS terminator: nopaline synthase terminator and poly(A) signal
>Addgene plasmid #198048 | pL1P4 ZmUbiP:GRF-GIF:NosT | addgene full sequence | sequence record 389382 | Addgene Partial NGS Result
CAGATTGTCTTCTGCACGAAGTGGTTTAAACTATCAGTGTTTGACAGGATATATTGGCGGGTAAACCTAA
GAGAAAAGAGCGTTTATTAGAATAATCGGATATTTAAAAGGGCGTGAAAAGGTTTATCCGTTCGTCCATT
TGTATGTGCATGCCAACCACAGGGTTCCCCAGATCAGGCGCTGGCTGCTGAACCCCCAGCCGGAACTGAC
CCCACAAGGCCCTAGCGTTTGCAATGCACCAGGTCATCATTGACCCAGGCGTGTTCCACCAGGCCGCTGC
CTCGCAACTCTTCGCAGGCTTCGCCGACCTGCTCGCGCCACTTCTTCACGCGGGTGGAATCCGATCCGCA
CATGAGGCGGAAGGTTTCCAGCTTGAGCGGGTACGGCTCCCGGTGCGAGCTGAAATAGTCGAACATCCGT
CGGGCCGTCGGCGACAGCTTGCGGTACTTCTCCCATATGAATTTCGTGTAGTGGTCGCCAGCAAACAGCA
CGACGATTTCCTCGTCGATCAGGACCTGGCAACGGGACGTTTTCTTGCCACGGTCCAGGACGCGGAAGCG
GTGCAGCAGCGACACCGATTCCAGGTGCCCAACGCGGTCGGACGTGAAGCCCATCGCCGTCGCCTGTAGG
CGCGACAGGCATTCCTCGGCCTTCGTGTAATACCGGCCATTGATCGACCAGCCCAGGTCCTGGCAAAGCT
CGTAGAACGTGAAGGTGATCGGCTCGCCGATAGGGGTGCGCTTCGCGTACTCCAACACCTGCTGCCACAC
CAGTTCGTCATCGTCGGCCCGCAGCTCGACGCCGGTGTAGGTGATCTTCACGTCCTTGTTGACGTGGAAA
ATGACCTTGTTTTGCAGCGCCTCGCGCGGGATTTTCTTGTTGCGCGTGGTGAACAGGGCAGAGCGGGCCG
TGTCGTTTGGCATCGCTCGCATCGTGTCCGGCCACGGCGCAATATCGAACAAGGAAAGCTGCATTTCCTT
GATCTGCTGCTTCGTGTGTTTCAGCAACGCGGCCTGCTTGGCCTCGCTGACCTGTTTTGCCAGGTCCTCG
CCGGCGGTTTTTCGCTTCTTGGTCGTCATAGTTCCTCGCGTGTCGATGGTCATCGACTTCGCCAAACCTG
CCGCCTCCTGTTCAAGACGACGCGAACGCTCCACGGCGGCCGATGGCGCGGGCAGGGCAGGGGGAGCCAG
TTGCACGCTGTCGCGCTCGATCTTGGCCGTAGCTTGCTGGACCATCGAGCCGACGGACTGGAAGGTTTCG
CGGGGCGCACGCATGACGGTGCGGCTTGCGATGGTTTCGGCATCCTCGGCGGAAAACCCCGCGTCGATCA
GTTCTTGCCTGTATGCCTTCCGGTCAAACGTCCGATTCATTCACCCTCCTTGCGGGATTGCCCCGACTCA
CGCCGGGGCAATGTGCCCTTATTCCTGATTTGACCCGCCTGGTGCCTTGGTGTCCAGATAATCCACCTTA
TCGGCAATGAAGTCGGTCCCGTAGACCGTCTGGCCGTCCTTCTCGTACTTGGTATTCCGAATCTTGCCCT
GCACGAATACCAGCGACCCCTTGCCCAAATACTTGCCGTGGGCCTCGGCCTGAGAGCCAAAACACTTGAT
GCGGAAGAAGTCGGTGCGCTCCTGCTTGTCGCCGGCATCGTTGCGCCACATCTAGGATCTGCCAGGAACC
GTAAAAAGGCCGCGTTGCTGGCGTTTTTCCATAGGCTCCGCCCCCCTGACGAGCATCACAAAAATCGACG
CTCAAGTCAGAGGTGGCGAAACCCGACAGGACTATAAAGATACCAGGCGTTTCCCCCTGGAAGCTCCCTC
GTGCGCTCTCCTGTTCCGACCCTGCCGCTTACCGGATACCTGTCCGCCTTTCTCCCTTCGGGAAGCGTGG
CGCTTTCTCATAGCTCACGCTGTAGGTATCTCAGTTCGGTGTAGGTCGTTCGCTCCAAGCTGGGCTGTGT
GCACGAACCCCCCGTTCAGCCCGACCGCTGCGCCTTATCCGGTAACTATCGTCTTGAGTCCAACCCGGTA
AGACACGACTTATCGCCACTGGCAGCAGCCACTGGTAACAGGATTAGCAGAGCGAGGTATGTAGGCGGTG
CTACAGAGTTCTTGAAGTGGTGGCCTAACTACGGCTACACTAGAAGAACAGTATTTGGTATCTGCGCTCT
GCTGAAGCCAGTTACCTTCGGAAAAAGAGTTGGTAGCTCTTGATCCGGCAAACAAACCACCGCTGGTAGC
GGTGGTTTTTTTGTTTGCAAGCAGCAGATTACGCGCAGAAAAAAAGGATCTCAAGAAGATCCTTTGATCT
TTTCTACGGGGTCTGACGCTCAGTGGAACGAAAACTCACGTTAAGGGATTTTGGTCATGAGATTATCAAA
AAGGATCTTCACCTAGATCCTTTTAAATTAAAAATGAAGTTTTAAATCAATCTAAAGTATATATGAGTAA
ACTTGGTCTGACAGTTACCAATGCTTAATCAGTGAGGCACCTATCTCAGCGATCTGTCTATTTCGTTCAT
CCATAGTTGCCTGACTCCCCGTCGTGTAGATAACTACGATACGGGAGGGCTTACCATCTGGCCCCAGTGC
TGCAATGATACCGCGAGAACCACGCTCACCGGCTCCAGATTTATCAGCAATAAACCAGCCAGCCGGAAGG
GCCGAGCGCAGAAGTGGTCCTGCAACTTTATCCGCCTCCATCCAGTCTATTAATTGTTGCCGGGAAGCTA
GAGTAAGTAGTTCGCCAGTTAATAGTTTGCGCAACGTTGTTGCCATTGCTACAGGCATCGTGGTGTCACG
CTCGTCGTTTGGTATGGCTTCATTCAGCTCCGGTTCCCAACGATCAAGGCGAGTTACATGATCCCCCATG
TTGTGCAAAAAAGCGGTTAGCTCCTTCGGTCCTCCGATCGTTGTCAGAAGTAAGTTGGCCGCAGTGTTAT
CACTCATGGTTATGGCAGCACTGCATAATTCTCTTACTGTCATGCCATCCGTAAGATGCTTTTCTGTGAC
TGGTGAGTACTCAACCAAGTCATTCTGAGAATAGTGTATGCGGCGACCGAGTTGCTCTTGCCCGGCGTCA
ATACGGGATAATACCGCGCCACATAGCAGAACTTTAAAAGTGCTCATCATTGGAAAACGTTCTTCGGGGC
GAAAACTCTCAAGGATCTTACCGCTGTTGAGATCCAGTTCGATGTAACCCACTCGTGCACCCAACTGATC
TTCAGCATCTTTTACTTTCACCAGCGTTTCTGGGTGAGCAAAAACAGGAAGGCAAAATGCCGCAAAAAAG
GGAATAAGGGCGACACGGAAATGTTGAATACTCATACTCTTCCTTTTTCAATATTATTGAAGCATTTATC
AAGGTTATTGTCTCATGAGCGGATACATATTTGAATGTATTTAGAAAAATAAACAAATAGGGGTTCCGCG
CACGAATTGGCCAGCGCTGCCATTTTTGGGGTGAGGCCGTTCGCGGCCGAGGGGCGCAGCCCCTGGGGGG
ATGGGAGGCCCGCGTTAGCGGGCCGGGAGGGTTCGAGAAGGGGGGGCACCCCCCTTCGGCGTGCGCGGTC
ACGCGCACAGGGCGCAGCCCTGGTTAAAAACAAGGTTTATAAATATTGGTTTAAAAGCAGGTTAAAAGAC
AGGTTAGCGGTGGCCGAAAAACGGGCGGAAACCCTTGCAAATGCTGGATTTTCTGCCTGTGGACAGCCCC
TCAAATGTCAATAGGTGCGCCCCTCATCTGTCAGCACTCTGCCCCTCAAGTGTCAAGGATCGCGCCCCTC
ATCTGTCAGTAGTCGCGCCCCTCAAGTGTCAATACCGCAGGGCACTTATCCCCAGGCTTGTCCACATCAT
CTGTGGGAAACTCGCGTAAAATCAGGCGTTTTCGCCGATTTGCGAGGCTGGCCAGCTCCACGTCGCCGGC
CGAAATCGAGCCTGCCCCTCATCTGTCAACGCCGCGCCGGGTGAGTCGGCCCCTCAAGTGTCAACGTCCG
CCCCTCATCTGTCAGTGAGGGCCAAGTTTTCCGCGAGGTATCCACAACGCCGGCGGCCGCGGTGTCTCGC
ACACGGCTTCGACGGCGTTTCTGGCGCGTTTGCAGGGCCATAGACGGCCGCCAGCCCAGCGGCGAGGGCA
ACCAGCCCGGTGAGCGTCGCAAAGGAGATCCTGATCTGACTGATGGGCTGCCTGTATCGAGTGGTGATTT
TGTGCCGAGCTGCCGGTCGGGGAGCTGTTGGCTGGCTGGTGGCAGGATATATTGTGGTGTAAACAAATTG
ACGCTTAGACAACTTAATAACACATTGCGGACGTTTTTAATGTACTGGGGTGGATGCAGTGGGCCCCACT
CTGTGAAGACAATTACGAATTCCCATGGGGAGGTGCAGCGTGACCCGGTCGTGCCCCTCTCTAGAGATAA
TGAGCATTGCATGTCTAAGTTATAAAAAATTACCACATATTTTTTTTGTCACACTTGTTTGAAGTGCAGT
TTATCTATCTTTATACATATATTTAAACTTTACTCTACGAATAATATAATCTATAGTACTACAATAATAT
CAGTGTTTTAGAGAATCATATAAATGAACAGTTAGACATGGTCTAAAGGACAATTGAGTATTTTGACAAC
AGGACTCTACAGTTTTATCTTTTTAGTGTGCATGTGTTCTCCTTTTTTTTTGCAAATAGCTTCACCTATA
TAATACTTCATCCATTTTATTAGTACATCCATTTAGGGTTTAGGGTTAATGGTTTTTATAGACTAATTTT
TTTAGTACATCTATTTTATTCTATTTTAGCCTCTAAATTAAGAAAACTAAAACTCTATTTTAGTTTTTTT
ATTTAATAATTTAGATATAAAATAGAATAAAATAAAGTGACTAAAAATTAAACAAATACCCTTTAAGAAA
TTAAAAAAACTAAGGAAACATTTTTCTTGTTTCGAGTAGATAATGCCAGCCTGTTAAACGCCGTCGACGA
GTCTAACGGACACCAACCAGCGAACCAGCAGCGTCGCGTCGGGCCAAGCGAAGCAGACGGCACGGCATCT
CTGTCGCTGCCTCTGGACCCCTCTCGAGAGTTCCGCTCCACCGTTGGACTTGCTCCGCTGTCGGCATCCA
GAAATTGCGTGGCGGAGCGGCAGACGTGAGCCGGCACGGCAGGCGGCCTCCTCCTCCTCTCACGGCACGG
CAGCTACGGGGGATTCCTTTCCCACCGCTCCTTCGCTTTCCCTTCCTCGCCCGCCGTAATAAATAGACAC
CCCCTCCACACCCTCTTTCCCCAACCTCGTGTTGTTCGGAGCGCACACACACACAACCAGATCTCCCCCA
AATCCACCCGTCGGCACCTCCGCTTCAAGGTACGCCGCTCGTCCTCCCCCCCCCCCCCTCTCTACCTTCT
CTAGATCGGCGTTCCGGTCCATGGTTAGGGCCCGGTAGTTCTACTTCTGTTCATGTTTGTGTTAGATCCG
TGTTTGTGTTAGATCCGTGCTGCTAGCGTTCGTACACGGATGCGACCTGTACGTCAGACACGTTCTGATT
GCTAACTTGCCAGTGTTTCTCTTTGGGGAATCCTGGGATGGCTCTAGCCGTTCCGCAGACGGGATCGATT
TCATGATTTTTTTTGTTTCGTTGCATAGGGTTTGGTTTGCCCTTTTCCTTTATTTCAATATATGCCGTGC
ACTTGTTTGTCGGGTCATCTTTTCATGCTTTTTTTTGTCTTGGTTGTGATGATGTGGTCTGGTTGGGCGG
TCGTTCTAGATCGGAGTAGAATTCTGTTTCAAACTACCTGGTGGATTTATTAATTTTGGATCTGTATGTG
TGTGCCATACATATTCATAGTTACGAATTGAAGATGATGGATGGAAATATCGATCTAGGATAGGTATACA
TGTTGATGCGGGTTTTACTGATGCATATACAGAGATGCTTTTTGTTCGCTTGGTTGTGATGATGTGGTGT
GGTTGGGCGGTCGTTCATTCGTTCTAGATCGGAGTAGAATACTGTTTCAAACTACCTGGTGTATTTATTA
ATTTTGGAACTGTATGTGTGTGTCATACATCTTCATAGTTACGAGTTTAAGATGGATGGAAATATCGATC
TAGGATAGGTATACATGTTGATGTGGGTTTTACTGATGCATATACATGATGGCATATGCAGCATCTATTC
ATATGCTCTAACCTTGAGTACCTATCTATTATAATAAACAAGTATGTTTTATAATTATTTTGATCTTGAT
ATACTTGGATGATGGCATATGCAGCAGCTATATGTGGATTTTTTTAGCCCTGCCTTCATACGCTATTTAT
TTGCTTGGTACTGTTTCTTTTGTCGATGCTCACCCTGTTGTTTGGTGTTACTTCTGCAGGAATGGCGATG
CCGTATGCCTCTCTTTCCCCGGCAGGCGACCGCCGCTCCTCCCCGGCCGCCACCGCCACCGCCTCCCTCC
TCCCCTTCTGCCGCTCCTCCCCCTTCTCCGCCGGCGGCAATGGCGGCATGGGGGAGGAGGCGCGGATGGA
CGGGAGGTGGATGGCGAGGCCGGTGCCCTTCACGGCGGCGCAGTACGAGGAGCTGGAGCACCAGGCGCTC
ATATACAAGTACCTGGTGGCCGGCGTGTCCGTCCCGCCGGATCTCGTGCTCCCCATCCGCCGCGGCATCG
AGTCCCTCGCCGCCCGCTTCTACCACAACCCCCTCGCCATCGGGTACGGATCGTACCTGGGCAAGAAGGT
GGATCCGGAGCCGGGCCGGTGCCGGCGCACGGACGGCAAGAAGTGGCGGTGCGCCAAGGAGGCCGCCTCC
GACTCCAAGTATTGCGAGCGCCACATGCACCGCGGCCGCAACCGTTCAAGAAAGCCTGTGGAAACGCAGC
TCGTCTCGCACTCCCAGCCGCCGGCCGCCTCCGTCGTGCCGCCCCTCGCCACCGGCTTCCACAACCACTC
CCTCTACCCCGCCATCGGCGGCACCAACGGTGGTGGAGGCGGGGGGAACAACGGCATGTCCATGCCCGGC
ACGTTCTCCTCCGCGCTGGGGCCGCCTCAGCAGCACATGGGCAACAATGCCGCCTCTCCCTACGCGGCTC
TCGGCGGCGCCGGAACATGCAAAGATTTCAGGTATACCGCATATGGAATAAGATCTTTGGCAGACGAGCA
GAGTCAGCTCATGACAGAAGCCATGAACACCTCCGTGGAGAACCCATGGCGCCTGCCGCCATCTTCTCAA
ACGACTACATTCCCGCTCTCAAGCTACTCTCCTCAGCTTGGAGCAACGAGTGACCTGGGTCAGAACAACA
GCAGCAACAACAACAGCGGCGTCAAGGCCGAGGGACAGCAGCAGCAGCAGCCGCTCTCCTTCCCGGGGTG
CGGCGACTTCGGCAGCGGCGACTCCGCGAAGCAGGAGAACCAGACGCTGCGGCCGTTCTTCGACGAGTGG
CCCAAGACGAGGGACTCGTGGTCGGACCTGACCGACGACAACTCGAACGTCGCCTCCTTCTCGGCCACCC
AGCTGTCGATCTCGATACCCATGACGTCCTCCGACTTCTCCGCCGCCAGCTCCCAGTCGCCCAACGGCAT
GCTGTTCGCCGGCGAGATGTACGCGGCCGCTGCCATGCAGCAGCAACACCTGATGCAGATGAACCAGAGC
ATGATGGGGGGCTACGCTTCCTCTACCACTGCCACCACTGATCTCATTCAGCAGTACCTGGATGAGAACA
AGCAGCTGATCCTGGCCATCCTCGACAACCAGAACAACGGCAAGGTGGAGGAGTGCGCACGGAACCAAGC
TAAGCTCCAGCAGAACCTCATGTACCTCGCCGCCATCGCCGACAGCCAGCCTCCGCAGACGGCATCGCTG
TCTCAGTACCCGTCCAACCTGATGATGCAGTCCGGGCCGCGGTACATGCAGCAGCAGTCGGCGCAGATGA
TGTCGCCGCAGTCGCTGATGGCGGCGCGGTCGTCGATGATGTACGCGCAGCAGGCCATGTCGCCGCTCCA
GCAGCAGCAGCAGCAGCAGCAGCACCAGGCGGCCGCGCACGGCCAGCTGGGGATGTCCTCCGGCGCGACC
ACCGGGTTCAACCTCCTGCACGGTGAGGCCAGCATGGGCGGCGGCGGCGGCGCCACTGGCAACAGCATGA
TGAACGCCAGCGTCTTTTCGGACTATGGCCGCGGCGGCAGCGGCGCCAAGGAGGGGTCGACCTCGCTGTC
GGCCGACGCTCGCGGCGCCAACTCTGGCGCGCACAGCGGCGACGGGGAGTACCTCAAGGGCACCGAGGAG
GAAGGAAGCTAGGCTTGTCAAGCAGATCGTTCAAACATTTGGCAATAAAGTTTCTTAAGATTGAATCCTG
TTGCCGGTCTTGCGATGATTATCATATAATTTCTGTTGAATTACGTTAAGCATGTAATAATTAACATGTA
ATGCATGACGTTATTTATGAGATGGGTTTTTATGATTAGAGTCCCGCAATTATACATTTAATACGCGATA
GAAAACAAAATATAGCGCGCAAACTAGGATAAATTATCGCGCGCGGTGTCATCTATGTTACTAGATCGAC
GCT
